Addgene plasmid #148113: pcDNA3.1-MS2-HA-HshnRNPA2-B1_Z
Purpose: Mammalian Expression of HshnRNPA2-B1
Depositing lab: Elisa Izaurralde. Depositing organization: Max Planck Institute for Developmental Biology.
Backbone
  Vector backbone: Unknown
  Vector type: Mammalian Expression
Growth in bacteria
  Bacterial resistance: Ampicillin, 100 μg/mL
  Growth temperature: 37°C
  Growth strain: DH5alpha
  Copy number: High Copy
Gene/Insert
  Gene/Insert name: HshnRNPA2-B1
  Species: H. sapiens (human)
  Mutation: splicing variant of hnRNPA2 variant B1. Exon 6 and 7 (AA206-254) are missing and one non silent mutation R352G compared to the sequence given by NCBI:NM_031243.2 eo Uniprot.: P22626
  Entrez Gene: HNRNPA2B1 (a.k.a. HNRNPA2, HNRNPB1, HNRPA2, HNRPA2B1, HNRPB1, IBMPFD2, OPMD2, RNPA2, SNRPB1)
  Cloning method: Unknown
Terms and licenses: Academic/Nonprofit Terms; Industry Terms: Not Available to Industry
Depositor comments: Plasmids from this collection were made available to the research community and donated after the lab closed. Please note that the sequence provided by the depositing laboratory may be theoretical/predicted or based on Sanger sequencing results. There may be discrepancies between sequencing results obtained by Addgene and the depositor sequence. If an Addgene verified sequence is not available, please contact before placing your order to request that our lab fully sequence the plasmid.
How to cite: pcDNA3.1-MS2-HA-HshnRNPA2-B1_Z was a gift from Elisa Izaurralde (Addgene plasmid # 148113 ; http://n2t.net/addgene:148113 ; RRID:Addgene_148113)
