[The description below was written by a language model from this plasmid's Addgene catalogue record and pLannotate feature annotations shown in this document.]
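Description:
pcDNA3.1-MS2-HA-HshnRNPA2-B1_Z is a 6.8 kb mammalian expression plasmid. The catalogue lists the backbone as unknown, but the name and feature layout are consistent with a pcDNA3.1-type vector. It is propagated in E. coli through a high-copy ColE1/pUC-type origin with ampicillin selection from the β-lactamase gene, and it also carries an f1 phage origin. A separate cassette, in which the SV40 early promoter drives the neomycin phosphotransferase gene followed by an SV40 polyadenylation signal, would permit G418 selection of stably transfected mammalian cells. Short annotated fragments such as ble, lacI, the HIV-1 LTR and bom appear to be backbone remnants or partial matches rather than functional elements.

The expression unit consists of the CMV immediate-early enhancer and promoter driving a fusion open reading frame, terminated by the bovine growth hormone polyadenylation signal. T7 and SP6 phage promoters flank the insert. The fusion begins with the bacteriophage MS2 coat protein, continues with an HA epitope (annotated as a fragment of a 3xHA tag, consistent with a single copy) and ends with human hnRNP A2/B1. According to the record, the insert is a splice variant of the B1 isoform that lacks exons 6 and 7 (residues 206–254) and carries one non-silent substitution, R352G, relative to the reference sequence.

The stated purpose is simply mammalian expression of this protein. Because the MS2 coat protein binds a specific RNA stem-loop, the design suits tethering assays, in which the fusion is recruited to a reporter mRNA bearing MS2 binding sites to test its effect on that transcript. The HA tag allows detection or immunoprecipitation.
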