Features (pLannotate 1.2.2; 23 found; start..end, strand, type, name):
     28..80      -  misc_feature   bom (fragment): basis of mobility region from pBR322
    235..614     +  enhancer       CMV enhancer: human cytomegalovirus immediate early enhancer
    615..818     +  promoter       CMV promoter: human cytomegalovirus (CMV) immediate early promoter
    814..847     +  LTR            5' LTR (truncated) (fragment): truncated 5' long terminal repeat (LTR) from HIV-1
    863..881     +  promoter       T7 promoter: promoter for bacteriophage T7 RNA polymerase
    904..1290    +  CDS            MS2: bacteriophage MS2 coat protein binds to a specific stem-loop structure in the viral RNA (Peabody, 1993)
   1333..1359    +  CDS            3xHA (fragment): three tandem HA epitope tags
   1399..2310    +  CDS            HNRNPA2B1 (fragment): ROA2_HUMAN - Also known as HNRPA2B1. Experimental evidence at protein level: Swiss-Prot protein existence level 1. (Microbial infection) Involved in the transport of HIV-1 genomic RNA out of the nucleus, to the microtubule organizing center (MTOC), and then from the MTOC to the cytoplasm: acts by specifically recognizing and binding the A2RE (21 nucleotide hnRNP A2 response element) sequence motifs present on HIV-1 genomic RNA, and promotes its transport. From Homo sapiens (Human).
   2336..2354    -  promoter       SP6 promoter: promoter for bacteriophage SP6 RNA polymerase
   2380..2604    +  polyA_signal   bGH poly(A) signal: bovine growth hormone polyadenylation signal
   2608..2629    +  promoter       SV40 promoter (fragment): SV40 enhancer and early promoter
   2650..3078    +  rep_origin     f1 ori (sequence partly withheld): f1 bacteriophage origin of replication; arrow indicates direction of (+) strand synthesis
   3092..3421    +  promoter       SV40 promoter: SV40 enhancer and early promoter
   3488..4279    +  CDS            neo: KKA2_KLEPN - Also known as kan, nptII. Experimental evidence at protein level: Swiss-Prot protein existence level 1. Resistance to kanamycin, neomycin, paromomycin, ribostamycin, butirosin and gentamicin B. From Klebsiella pneumoniae.
   4303..4461    +  CDS            ble (fragment): BLE_KLEPN - Experimental evidence at protein level: Swiss-Prot protein existence level 1. Binding protein with a strong affinity to the bleomycin family of antibiotics. Binds to CL990; an antimitotic-antibiotic compound. From Klebsiella pneumoniae.
   4456..4577    +  polyA_signal   SV40 poly(A) signal: SV40 polyadenylation signal
   4650..4666    -  protein_bind   lac operator: The lac repressor binds to the lac operator to inhibit transcription in E. coli. This inhibition can be relieved by adding lactose or isopropyl-β-D-thiogalactopyranoside (IPTG). lac repressor encoded by lacI
   4674..4704    -  promoter       lac promoter: promoter for the E. coli lac operon
   4719..4740    -  protein_bind   CAP binding site: CAP binding activates transcription in the presence of cAMP. E. coli catabolite activator protein
   4753..4845    -  CDS            lacI (fragment): lac repressor; lacI; The lac repressor binds to the lac operator to inhibit transcription in E. coli. This inhibition can be relieved by adding lactose or isopropyl-β-D-thiogalactopyranoside (IPTG).
   5028..5616    -  rep_origin     ori: high-copy-number ColE1/pMB1/pBR322/pUC origin of replication
   5787..6647    -  CDS            AmpR: β-lactamase; bla; confers resistance to ampicillin, carbenicillin, and related antibiotics
   6648..6752    -  promoter       AmpR promoter: bla
>Addgene plasmid #148113 | pcDNA3.1-MS2-HA-HshnRNPA2-B1_Z | addgene full sequence | sequence record 396914 | Addgene NGS Result
GACGGATCGGGAGATCTCCCGATCCCCTATGGTGCACTCTCAGTACAATCTGCTCTGATGCCGCATAGTT
AAGCCAGTATCTGCTCCCTGCTTGTGTGTTGGAGGTCGCTGAGTAGTGCGCGAGCAAAATTTAAGCTACA
ACAAGGCAAGGCTTGACCGACAATTGCATGAAGAATCTGCTTAGGGTTAGGCGTTTTGCGCTGCTTCGCG
ATGTACGGGCCAGATATACGCGTTGACATTGATTATTGACTAGTTATTAATAGTAATCAATTACGGGGTC
ATTAGTTCATAGCCCATATATGGAGTTCCGCGTTACATAACTTACGGTAAATGGCCCGCCTGGCTGACCG
CCCAACGACCCCCGCCCATTGACGTCAATAATGACGTATGTTCCCATAGTAACGCCAATAGGGACTTTCC
ATTGACGTCAATGGGTGGAGTATTTACGGTAAACTGCCCACTTGGCAGTACATCAAGTGTATCATATGCC
AAGTACGCCCCCTATTGACGTCAATGACGGTAAATGGCCCGCCTGGCATTATGCCCAGTACATGACCTTA
TGGGACTTTCCTACTTGGCAGTACATCTACGTATTAGTCATCGCTATTACCATGGTGATGCGGTTTTGGC
AGTACATCAATGGGCGTGGATAGCGGTTTGACTCACGGGGATTTCCAAGTCTCCACCCCATTGACGTCAA
TGGGAGTTTGTTTTGGCACCAAAATCAACGGGACTTTCCAAAATGTCGTAACAACTCCGCCCCATTGACG
CAAATGGGCGGTAGGCGTGTACGGTGGGAGGTCTATATAAGCAGAGCTCTCTGGCTAACTAGAGAACCCA
CTGCTTACTGGCTTATCGAAATTAATACGACTCACTATAGGGAGACCCAAGCTTGCCACCATGGCTTCTA
ACTTTACTCAGTTCGTTCTCGTCGACAATGGCGGAACTGGCGACGTGACTGTCGCCCCAAGCAACTTCGC
TAACGGGGTCGCTGAATGGATCAGCTCTAACTCGCGATCACAGGCTTACAAAGTAACCTGTAGCGTTCGT
CAGAGCTCTGCGCAGAATCGCAAATACACCATCAAAGTCGAGGTGCCTAAAGTGGCAACCCAGACTGTTG
GTGGTGAAGAGCTTCCTGTAGCCGGATGGAGATCTTACTTAAATATGGAACTAACCATTCCAATTTTCGC
CACGAATTCCGACTGCGAGCTTATTGTTAAGGCAATGCAAGGTCTCCTAAAAGATGGAAACCCGATTCCC
TCGGCCATCGCGGCCAACTCCGGCATCTACGGAGGTGGAGGTGGATCTGGTGGATCTCCTCCACATATGG
CTTACCCATACGATGTTCCAGATTACGCTCCTCCAAAGCTTGGATCCGAATTCCCGGGTCGACTCGAGAT
GGAGAAAACTTTAGAAACTGTTCCTTTGGAGAGGAAAAAGAGAGAAAAGGAACAGTTCCGTAAGCTCTTT
ATTGGTGGCTTAAGCTTTGAAACCACAGAAGAAAGTTTGAGGAACTACTACGAACAATGGGGAAAGCTTA
CAGACTGTGTGGTAATGAGGGATCCTGCAAGCAAAAGATCAAGAGGATTTGGTTTTGTAACTTTTTCATC
CATGGCTGAGGTTGATGCTGCCATGGCTGCAAGACCTCATTCAATTGATGGGAGAGTAGTTGAGCCAAAA
CGTGCTGTAGCAAGAGAGGAATCTGGAAAACCAGGGGCTCATGTAACTGTGAAGAAGCTGTTTGTTGGCG
GAATTAAAGAAGATACTGAGGAACATCACCTTAGAGATTACTTTGAGGAATATGGAAAAATTGATACCAT
TGAGATAATTACTGATAGGCAGTCTGGAAAGAAAAGAGGCTTTGGCTTTGTTACTTTTGATGACCATGAT
CCTGTGGATAAAATCGTATTGCAGAAATACCATACCATCAATGGTCATAATGCAGAAGTAAGAAAGGCTT
TGTCTAGACAAGAAATGCAGGAAGTTCAGAGTTCTAGGAGTGGAAGAGGTGGCAATTTTGGAGGTAGCCC
CGGTTATGGAGGAGGAAGAGGAGGATATGGTGGTGGAGGACCTGGATATGGCAACCAGGGTGGGGGCTAC
GGAGGTGGTTATGACAACTATGGAGGAGGAAATTATGGAAGTGGAAATTACAATGATTTTGGAAATTATA
ACCAGCAACCTTCTAACTACGGTCCAATGAAGAGTGGAAACTTTGGTGGTAGCAGGAACATGGGGGGACC
ATATGGTGGAGGAAACTATGGTCCAGGAGGCAGTGGAGGAAGTGGGGGTTATGGTGGGAGGAGCGGATAC
TGAGCGGCCGCCTAGAGGGCCCTATTCTATAGTGTCACCTAAATGCTAGAGCTCGCTGATCAGCCTCGAC
TGTGCCTTCTAGTTGCCAGCCATCTGTTGTTTGCCCCTCCCCCGTGCCTTCCTTGACCCTGGAAGGTGCC
ACTCCCACTGTCCTTTCCTAATAAAATGAGGAAATTGCATCGCATTGTCTGAGTAGGTGTCATTCTATTC
TGGGGGGTGGGGTGGGGCAGGACAGCAAGGGGGAGGATTGGGAAGACAATAGCAGGCATGCTGGGGATGC
GGTGGGCTCTATGGCTTCTGAGGCGGAAAGAACCAGCTGGGGCTCTAGGGGGTATCCCC
[124 nt withheld, positions 2650-2773]
C
[91 nt withheld, positions 2775-2865]
A
[49 nt withheld, positions 2867-2915]
CCTTTGACGTTGGAGTCCACGTTCTTT
[37 nt withheld, positions 2943-2979]
ACCCTATCTCGGTCTATTCTTTTGATTTATAAGGGATTTTGCCGATTTCGGCCTATTGGTTAAAAAATGA
GCTGATTTAACAAAAATTTAACGCGAATTAATTCTGTGGAATGTGTGTCAGTTAGGGTGTGGAAAGTCCC
CAGGCTCCCCAGCAGGCAGAAGTATGCAAAGCATGCATCTCAATTAGTCAGCAACCAGGTGTGGAAAGTC
CCCAGGCTCCCCAGCAGGCAGAAGTATGCAAAGCATGCATCTCAATTAGTCAGCAACCATAGTCCCGCCC
CTAACTCCGCCCATCCCGCCCCTAACTCCGCCCAGTTCCGCCCATTCTCCGCCCCATGGCTGACTAATTT
TTTTTATTTATGCAGAGGCCGAGGCCGCCTCTGCCTCTGAGCTATTCCAGAAGTAGTGAGGAGGCTTTTT
TGGAGGCCTAGGCTTTTGCAAAAAGCTCCCGGGAGCTTGTATATCCATTTTCGGATCTGATCAAGAGACA
GGATGAGGATCGTTTCGCATGATTGAACAAGATGGATTGCACGCAGGTTCTCCGGCCGCTTGGGTGGAGA
GGCTATTCGGCTATGACTGGGCACAACAGACAATCGGCTGCTCTGATGCCGCCGTGTTCCGGCTGTCAGC
GCAGGGGCGCCCGGTTCTTTTTGTCAAGACCGACCTGTCCGGTGCCCTGAATGAACTGCAGGACGAGGCA
GCGCGGCTATCGTGGCTGGCCACGACGGGCGTTCCTTGCGCAGCTGTGCTCGACGTTGTCACTGAAGCGG
GAAGGGACTGGCTGCTATTGGGCGAAGTGCCGGGGCAGGATCTCCTGTCATCTCACCTTGCTCCTGCCGA
GAAAGTATCCATCATGGCTGATGCAATGCGGCGGCTGCATACGCTTGATCCGGCTACCTGCCCATTCGAC
CACCAAGCGAAACATCGCATCGAGCGAGCACGTACTCGGATGGAAGCCGGTCTTGTCGATCAGGATGATC
TGGACGAAGAGCATCAGGGGCTCGCGCCAGCCGAACTGTTCGCCAGGCTCAAGGCGCGCATGCCCGACGG
CGAGGATCTCGTCGTGACCCATGGCGATGCCTGCTTGCCGAATATCATGGTGGAAAATGGCCGCTTTTCT
GGATTCATCGACTGTGGCCGGCTGGGTGTGGCGGACCGCTATCAGGACATAGCGTTGGCTACCCGTGATA
TTGCTGAAGAGCTTGGCGGCGAATGGGCTGACCGCTTCCTCGTGCTTTACGGTATCGCCGCTCCCGATTC
GCAGCGCATCGCCTTCTATCGCCTTCTTGACGAGTTCTTCTGAGCGGGACTCTGGGGTTCGAAATGACCG
ACCAAGCGACGCCCAACCTGCCATCACGAGATTTCGATTCCACCGCCGCCTTCTATGAAAGGTTGGGCTT
CGGAATCGTTTTCCGGGACGCCGGCTGGATGATCCTCCAGCGCGGGGATCTCATGCTGGAGTTCTTCGCC
CACCCCAACTTGTTTATTGCAGCTTATAATGGTTACAAATAAAGCAATAGCATCACAAATTTCACAAATA
AAGCATTTTTTTCACTGCATTCTAGTTGTGGTTTGTCCAAACTCATCAATGTATCTTATCATGTCTGTAT
ACCGTCGACCTCTAGCTAGAGCTTGGCGTAATCATGGTCATAGCTGTTTCCTGTGTGAAATTGTTATCCG
CTCACAATTCCACACAACATACGAGCCGGAAGCATAAAGTGTAAAGCCTGGGGTGCCTAATGAGTGAGCT
AACTCACATTAATTGCGTTGCGCTCACTGCCCGCTTTCCAGTCGGGAAACCTGTCGTGCCAGCTGCATTA
ATGAATCGGCCAACGCGCGGGGAGAGGCGGTTTGCGTATTGGGCGCTCTTCCGCTTCCTCGCTCACTGAC
TCGCTGCGCTCGGTCGTTCGGCTGCGGCGAGCGGTATCAGCTCACTCAAAGGCGGTAATACGGTTATCCA
CAGAATCAGGGGATAACGCAGGAAAGAACATGTGAGCAAAAGGCCAGCAAAAGGCCAGGAACCGTAAAAA
GGCCGCGTTGCTGGCGTTTTTCCATAGGCTCCGCCCCCCTGACGAGCATCACAAAAATCGACGCTCAAGT
CAGAGGTGGCGAAACCCGACAGGACTATAAAGATACCAGGCGTTTCCCCCTGGAAGCTCCCTCGTGCGCT
CTCCTGTTCCGACCCTGCCGCTTACCGGATACCTGTCCGCCTTTCTCCCTTCGGGAAGCGTGGCGCTTTC
TCATAGCTCACGCTGTAGGTATCTCAGTTCGGTGTAGGTCGTTCGCTCCAAGCTGGGCTGTGTGCACGAA
CCCCCCGTTCAGCCCGACCGCTGCGCCTTATCCGGTAACTATCGTCTTGAGTCCAACCCGGTAAGACACG
ACTTATCGCCACTGGCAGCAGCCACTGGTAACAGGATTAGCAGAGCGAGGTATGTAGGCGGTGCTACAGA
GTTCTTGAAGTGGTGGCCTAACTACGGCTACACTAGAAGAACAGTATTTGGTATCTGCGCTCTGCTGAAG
CCAGTTACCTTCGGAAAAAGAGTTGGTAGCTCTTGATCCGGCAAACAAACCACCGCTGGTAGCGGTGGTT
TTTTTGTTTGCAAGCAGCAGATTACGCGCAGAAAAAAAGGATCTCAAGAAGATCCTTTGATCTTTTCTAC
GGGGTCTGACGCTCAGTGGAACGAAAACTCACGTTAAGGGATTTTGGTCATGAGATTATCAAAAAGGATC
TTCACCTAGATCCTTTTAAATTAAAAATGAAGTTTTAAATCAATCTAAAGTATATATGAGTAAACTTGGT
CTGACAGTTACCAATGCTTAATCAGTGAGGCACCTATCTCAGCGATCTGTCTATTTCGTTCATCCATAGT
TGCCTGACTCCCCGTCGTGTAGATAACTACGATACGGGAGGGCTTACCATCTGGCCCCAGTGCTGCAATG
ATACCGCGAGACCCACGCTCACCGGCTCCAGATTTATCAGCAATAAACCAGCCAGCCGGAAGGGCCGAGC
GCAGAAGTGGTCCTGCAACTTTATCCGCCTCCATCCAGTCTATTAATTGTTGCCGGGAAGCTAGAGTAAG
TAGTTCGCCAGTTAATAGTTTGCGCAACGTTGTTGCCATTGCTACAGGCATCGTGGTGTCACGCTCGTCG
TTTGGTATGGCTTCATTCAGCTCCGGTTCCCAACGATCAAGGCGAGTTACATGATCCCCCATGTTGTGCA
AAAAAGCGGTTAGCTCCTTCGGTCCTCCGATCGTTGTCAGAAGTAAGTTGGCCGCAGTGTTATCACTCAT
GGTTATGGCAGCACTGCATAATTCTCTTACTGTCATGCCATCCGTAAGATGCTTTTCTGTGACTGGTGAG
TACTCAACCAAGTCATTCTGAGAATAGTGTATGCGGCGACCGAGTTGCTCTTGCCCGGCGTCAATACGGG
ATAATACCGCGCCACATAGCAGAACTTTAAAAGTGCTCATCATTGGAAAACGTTCTTCGGGGCGAAAACT
CTCAAGGATCTTACCGCTGTTGAGATCCAGTTCGATGTAACCCACTCGTGCACCCAACTGATCTTCAGCA
TCTTTTACTTTCACCAGCGTTTCTGGGTGAGCAAAAACAGGAAGGCAAAATGCCGCAAAAAAGGGAATAA
GGGCGACACGGAAATGTTGAATACTCATACTCTTCCTTTTTCAATATTATTGAAGCATTTATCAGGGTTA
TTGTCTCATGAGCGGATACATATTTGAATGTATTTAGAAAAATAAACAAATAGGGGTTCCGCGCACATTT
CCCCGAAAAGTGCCACCTGACGTC
